>Addgene plasmid #140152 | YIplac211-Mup1-mScarlet2I | addgene full sequence | sequence record 275843 | Addgene NGS Result
AGTGAGCGAGGAAGCGGAAGAGCGCCCAATACGCAAACCGCCTCTCCCCGCGCGTTGGCCGATTCATTAA
TGCAGCTGGCACGACAGGTTTCCCGACTGGAAAGCGGGCAGTGAGCGCAACGCAATTAATGTGAGTTAGC
TCACTCATTAGGCACCCCAGGCTTTACACTTTATGCTTCCGGCTCGTATGTTGTGTGGAATTGTGAGCGG
ATAACAATTTCACACAGGAAACAGCTATGACCATGATTACGCCAAGCTTGCATGCCTGCAGGACGTGAAG
GTGTGTTGCCCTTTTCTAATTTCTTTGCCTCTTCTAAGCCATTCAACTCCCCAATGGTTGGTTTGTTTCA
ACATTTTATTGTTTGTACAGTAACCATTTTAGCCCCACCTCCAGGTGATGCATATTTGCTAGTCCAAAAT
TTAATTTCCTACCCAATGAATATTATTAATTTTGCCATTAGCGCGGGTTTGCTTTGGATATACTGGCAAC
GTAGACAAGGTAAAATTGAATGGAACCCACCAATTAAGGCCGGTGTTTTTGTTACGGGATTTTTCACATT
ATCCAATTTATACCTGATTATTGCTCCTTACGTTCCACCTTCAAATGGCGAGTCGGTGTATTCAAGCATG
CCATACTGGATCCACTGTGTAATTGCTTGGGGTATTTTCTTCTTTGGTGGTGTTTACTACGTTGTTTGGG
CCCAATTATTGCCAAGATGGGGCCACTACAAATTGGTTTCCAAGGATGTGCTTGGTGAAGATGGGTTCTG
GAGAGTCAAAATTGCCAAAGTTTATGATGACACTATTGGCGATGTCGATACACAAGAAGACGGCGTTATT
GAAACGAATATAATCGAACATTACAAAAGTGAACAAGAAAAATCGCTGAAAGATCCAACTAGTATGGATA
GTACAGAAGCAGTTATAAAGGAATTCATGAGATTCAAAGTCCACATGGAAGGTAGTATGAACGGTCACGA
ATTCGAAATAGAAGGTGAAGGTGAAGGTAGACCATATGAAGGTACTCAAACAGCTAAATTGAAGGTTACT
AAAGGTGGTCCATTGCCATTTTCTTGGGATATCTTGTCTCCACAATTCATGTACGGTTCAAGAGCTTTTA
TTAAACATCCAGCAGATATTCCAGATTACTACAAGCAATCATTTCCAGAAGGTTTTAAATGGGAAAGAGT
TATGAACTTCGAAGATGGTGGTGCAGTTACTGTTACACAAGATACTTCTTTGGAAGATGGTACATTGATC
TATAAGGTTAAATTGAGAGGTACAAATTTTCCACCAGATGGTCCAGTTATGCAAAAGAAAACTATGGGTT
GGGAAGCATCTACAGAAAGATTGTACCCAGAAGATGGTGTTTTGAAGGGTGACATCAAGATGGCATTGAG
ATTGAAGGATGGTGGTAGATATTTGGCTGATTTCAAGACTACATACAAGGCTAAGAAACCAGTTCAAATG
CCAGGTGCTTACAACGTTGATAGAAAATTGGATATCACTTCTCATAACGAAGATTACACAGTTGTTGAAC
AATACGAAAGAAGTGAAGGTAGACATAGTACAGGTGGTAGTGGTGCTAGCTAAGCGGCCGCCCAAAAAGG
TACTTACCATCTCATCTCGATTCTTATAATCACGTATGAACATTCTTATAATTGCATTTTCTTTATACAA
AATATATAGGTACCAAACCTCATTATAATTTCTGCCATTTAATAGTTTAAGATGCTATTCCGTTTCGTAT
TTTTTCAATTTTTATACCTACTATTGCGCGAAATCAAAATAGCATACTAAGAAAAAGCAATATCATGAAT
TGCTGATGAGATAGATTCAAATTGGAATTAACTAAATCTATCAGCAACGCTATAAACACAGATAAGCGCT
CTATAAAATCGTTTGTCTAACGTTTTATATAGTTCTTTATTGCTCCCTTACCCTCTTTCCGTCAATAGTG
ATTGTTGTCTCGGGAAAGCTTTTTTTTTTATTAATCAAAGGCCCAATTGAGTTACAACTGAAATTAAGCT
GAGTTGGCGGAACAGTGTGGTATTAGCGAAGGGAAAATCTGTGAAGTGCCCTAGCTACAAAACAGAGCTC
GAATTCACTGGCCGTCGTTTTACAACGTCGTGACTGGGAAAACCCTGGCGTTACCCAACTTAATCGCCTT
GCAGCACATCCCCCTTTCGCCAGCTGGCGTAATAGCGAAGAGGCCCGCACCGATCGCCCTTCCCAACAGT
TGCGCAGCCTGAATGGCGAATGGCGCCTGATGCGGTATTTTCTCCTTACGCATCTGTGCGGTATTTCACA
CCGCATATGGTGCACTCTCAGTACAATCTGCTCTGATGCCGCATAGTTAAGCCAGCCCCGACACCCGCCA
ACACCCGCTGACGCGCCCTGACGGGCTTGTCTGCTCCCGGCATCCGCTTACAGACAAGCTGTGACCGTCT
CCGGGAGCTGCATGTGTCAGAGGTTTTCACCGTCATCACCGAAACGCGCGAGACGAAAGGGCGGGTAATA
ACTGATATAATTAAATTGAAGCTCTAATTTGTGAGTTTAGTATACATGCATTTACTTATAATACAGTTTT
TTAGTTTTGCTGGCCGCATCTTCTCAAATATGCTTCCCAGCCTGCTTTTCTGTAACGTTCACCCTCTACC
TTAGCATCCCTTCCCTTTGCAAATAGTCCTCTTCCAACAATAATAATGTCAGATCCTGTAGAGACCACAT
CATCCACGGTTCTATACTGTTGACCCAATGCGTCTCCCTTGTCATCTAAACCCACACCGGGTGTCATAAT
CAACCAATCGTAACCTTCATCTCTTCCACCCATGTCTCTTTGAGCAATAAAGCCGATAACAAAATCTTTG
TCGCTCTTCGCAATGTCAACAGTACCCTTAGTATATTCTCCAGTAGATAGGGAGCCCTTGCATGACAATT
CTGCTAACATCAAAAGGCCTCTAGGTTCCTTTGTTACTTCTTCTGCCGCCTGCTTCAAACCGCTAACAAT
ACCTGGGCCCACCACACCGTGTGCATTCGTAATGTCTGCCCATTCTGCTATTCTGTATACACCCGCAGAG
TACTGCAATTTGACTGTATTACCAATGTCAGCAAATTTTCTGTCTTCGAAGAGTAAAAAATTGTACTTGG
CGGATAATGCCTTTAGCGGCTTAACTGTGCCCTCCATGGAAAAATCAGTCAAGATATCCACATGTGTTTT
TAGTAAACAAATTTTGGGACCTAATGCTTCAACTAACTCCAGTAATTCCTTGGTGGTACGAACATCCAAT
GAAGCACACAAGTTTGTTTGCTTTTCGTGCATGATATTAAATAGCTTGGCAGCAACAGGACTAGGATGAG
TAGCAGCACGTTCCTTATATGTAGCTTTCGACATGATTTATCTTCGTTTCCTGCATGTTTTTGTTCTGTG
CAGTTGGGTTAAGAATACTGGGCAATTTCATGTTTCTTCAACACTACATATGCGTATATATACCAATCTA
AGTCTGTGCTCCTTCCTTCGTTCTTCCTTCTGTTCGGAGATTACCGAATCAAAAAAATTTCAAGGAAACC
GAAATCAAAAAAAAGAATAAAAAAAAAATGATGAATTGAAAAGCTGGCCTCGTGATACGCCTATTTTTAT
AGGTTAATGTCATGATAATAATGGTTTCTTAGACGTCAGGTGGCACTTTTCGGGGAAATGTGCGCGGAAC
CCCTATTTGTTTATTTTTCTAAATACATTCAAATATGTATCCGCTCATGAGACAATAACCCTGATAAATG
CTTCAATAATATTGAAAAAGGAAGAGTATGAGTATTCAACATTTCCGTGTCGCCCTTATTCCCTTTTTTG
CGGCATTTTGCCTTCCTGTTTTTGCTCACCCAGAAACGCTGGTGAAAGTAAAAGATGCTGAAGATCAGTT
GGGTGCACGAGTGGGTTACATCGAACTGGATCTCAACAGCGGTAAGATCCTTGAGAGTTTTCGCCCCGAA
GAACGTTTTCCAATGATGAGCACTTTTAAAGTTCTGCTATGTGGCGCGGTATTATCCCGTATTGACGCCG
GGCAAGAGCAACTCGGTCGCCGCATACACTATTCTCAGAATGACTTGGTTGAGTACTCACCAGTCACAGA
AAAGCATCTTACGGATGGCATGACAGTAAGAGAATTATGCAGTGCTGCCATAACCATGAGTGATAACACT
GCGGCCAACTTACTTCTGACAACGATCGGAGGACCGAAGGAGCTAACCGCTTTTTTGCACAACATGGGGG
ATCATGTAACTCGCCTTGATCGTTGGGAACCGGAGCTGAATGAAGCCATACCAAACGACGAGCGTGACAC
CACGATGCCTGTAGCAATGGCAACAACGTTGCGCAAACTATTAACTGGCGAACTACTTACTCTAGCTTCC
CGGCAACAATTAATAGACTGGATGGAGGCGGATAAAGTTGCAGGACCACTTCTGCGCTCGGCCCTTCCGG
CTGGCTGGTTTATTGCTGATAAATCTGGAGCCGGTGAGCGTGGGTCTCGCGGTATCATTGCAGCACTGGG
GCCAGATGGTAAGCCCTCCCGTATCGTAGTTATCTACACGACGGGGAGTCAGGCAACTATGGATGAACGA
AATAGACAGATCGCTGAGATAGGTGCCTCACTGATTAAGCATTGGTAACTGTCAGACCAAGTTTACTCAT
ATATACTTTAGATTGATTTAAAACTTCATTTTTAATTTAAAAGGATCTAGGTGAAGATCCTTTTTGATAA
TCTCATGACCAAAATCCCTTAACGTGAGTTTTCGTTCCACTGAGCGTCAGACCCCGTAGAAAAGATCAAA
GGATCTTCTTGAGATCCTTTTTTTCTGCGCGTAATCTGCTGCTTGCAAACAAAAAAACCACCGCTACCAG
CGGTGGTTTGTTTGCCGGATCAAGAGCTACCAACTCTTTTTCCGAAGGTAACTGGCTTCAGCAGAGCGCA
GATACCAAATACTGTTCTTCTAGTGTAGCCGTAGTTAGGCCACCACTTCAAGAACTCTGTAGCACCGCCT
ACATACCTCGCTCTGCTAATCCTGTTACCAGTGGCTGCTGCCAGTGGCGATAAGTCGTGTCTTACCGGGT
TGGACTCAAGACGATAGTTACCGGATAAGGCGCAGCGGTCGGGCTGAACGGGGGGTTCGTGCACACAGCC
CAGCTTGGAGCGAACGACCTACACCGAACTGAGATACCTACAGCGTGAGCTATGAGAAAGCGCCACGCTT
CCCGAAGGGAGAAAGGCGGACAGGTATCCGGTAAGCGGCAGGGTCGGAACAGGAGAGCGCACGAGGGAGC
TTCCAGGGGGAAACGCCTGGTATCTTTATAGTCCTGTCGGGTTTCGCCACCTCTGACTTGAGCGTCGATT
TTTGTGATGCTCGTCAGGGGGGCGGAGCCTATGGAAAAACGCCAGCAACGCGGCCTTTTTACGGTTCCTG
GCCTTTTGCTGGCCTTTTGCTCACATGTTCTTTCCTGCGTTATCCCCTGATTCTGTGGATAACCGTATTA
CCGCCTTTGAGTGAGCTGATACCGCTCGCCGCAGCCGAACGACCGAGCGCAGCGAGTC
Features (pLannotate 1.2.2; 15 found; start..end, strand, type, name):
     22..114     +  CDS            lacI (fragment): lac repressor; lacI; The lac repressor binds to the lac operator to inhibit transcription in E. coli. This inhibition can be relieved by adding lactose or isopropyl-β-D-thiogalactopyranoside (IPTG).
    127..148     +  protein_bind   CAP binding site: CAP binding activates transcription in the presence of cAMP. E. coli catabolite activator protein
    163..193     +  promoter       lac promoter: promoter for the E. coli lac operon
    201..217     +  protein_bind   lac operator: The lac repressor binds to the lac operator to inhibit transcription in E. coli. This inhibition can be relieved by adding lactose or isopropyl-β-D-thiogalactopyranoside (IPTG). lac repressor encoded by lacI
    254..272     -  misc_feature   MCS (fragment): pUC18/19 multiple cloning site
    271..888     +  CDS            MUP1 (fragment): MUP1_YEAST - Experimental evidence at protein level: Swiss-Prot protein existence level 1. High affinity permease for methionine. From Saccharomyces cerevisiae (strain ATCC 204508 / S288c) (Baker's yeast).
    916..1578    +  CDS            mScarlet-I: mScarlet-I is a basic (constitutively fluorescent) red fluorescent protein published in 2016, derived from synthetic construct. It is reported to be a rapidly-maturing monomer with moderate acid sensitivity.
   2103..2260    +  CDS            lacZα (fragment): LacZα fragment of β-galactosidase; lacZ fragment
   2266..2365    -  misc_feature   bom (fragment): basis of mobility region from pBR322
   2467..2502    -  CDS            rop (fragment): Rop protein, which maintains plasmids at low copy number; rop
   2591..3394    -  CDS            URA3: orotidine-5'-phosphate decarboxylase, required for uracil biosynthesis; S. cerevisiae URA3; yeast auxotrophic marker, counterselectable with 5-fluoroorotic acid (5-FOA)
   3395..3610    -  promoter       URA3 promoter: S. cerevisiae URA3
   3703..3807    +  promoter       AmpR promoter: bla
   3808..4668    +  CDS            AmpR: β-lactamase; bla; confers resistance to ampicillin, carbenicillin, and related antibiotics
   4839..5427    +  rep_origin     ori: high-copy-number ColE1/pMB1/pBR322/pUC origin of replication
