[The description below was written by a language model from this plasmid's Addgene catalogue record and pLannotate feature annotations shown in this document.]
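Description:
YIplac211-Mup1-mScarlet2I is a yeast integrating plasmid built on the YIplac211 backbone and designed for pop-in/pop-out replacement of the chromosomal MUP1 gene in Saccharomyces cerevisiae with a fluorescently tagged version. The feature table shows no yeast replication origin (no 2μ or CEN/ARS element), so in yeast it can only be maintained by recombining into the genome. In E. coli it is propagated through a high-copy ColE1/pUC-type origin and selected with the ampicillin resistance gene (β-lactamase) under its own promoter. Remnants of the pUC-derived lac region (lacI fragment, CAP site, lac promoter and operator, lacZα fragment) flank the cloning site and are backbone carry-over, as are small bom and rop fragments.

The payload is a partial MUP1 coding sequence, encoding the high-affinity methionine permease. It is followed a short distance downstream, on the same strand, by a coding sequence annotated as mScarlet-I, a rapidly maturing monomeric red fluorescent protein. The annotation covers only a single mScarlet-I-like unit, and the record does not explain the "mScarlet2I" designation. About 500 nt between the fluorescent protein and the lacZα fragment is unannotated; it may supply downstream homology, but the record does not say so. No yeast promoter is annotated upstream of the fragment, which fits a design in which the tagged gene relies on the endogenous MUP1 locus for expression.

The URA3 marker, with its native promoter, serves both steps. Integrants are selected by uracil prototrophy (pop-in), and 5-FOA counterselection then recovers cells that have lost the vector by a second recombination (pop-out), leaving the tagged allele. The depositor notes JK93da as the parental strain. The associated work concerns microscopy-based kinetic analysis of vacuolar protein sorting.
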