Addgene plasmid #140152: YIplac211-Mup1-mScarlet2I
Purpose: Plasmid for pop-in/pop-out replacement of Mup1 with Mup1-mScarlet2I
Depositing lab: Benjamin Glick. Depositing organization: University of Chicago. Publication: A microscopy-based kinetic analysis of yeast vacuolar protein sorting. Casler JC, Glick BS. Elife. 2020 Jun 25;9. pii: 56844. doi: 10.7554/eLife.56844. PubMed 32584255.
Backbone
  Vector backbone: YIplac211
  Vector type: Yeast Expression
  Selectable markers: URA3
Growth in bacteria
  Bacterial resistance: Ampicillin, 100 μg/mL
  Growth temperature: 37°C
  Growth strain: DH5alpha
  Copy number: Unknown
Gene/Insert
  Gene/Insert name: MUP1
  Species: S. cerevisiae (budding yeast)
  Cloning method: Restriction Enzyme; 5′ cloning site Unknown (unknown if destroyed)
Terms and licenses: Academic/Nonprofit Terms; Industry Terms: Not Available to Industry
Depositor comments: Parental strain JK93da.
How to cite: YIplac211-Mup1-mScarlet2I was a gift from Benjamin Glick (Addgene plasmid # 140152 ; http://n2t.net/addgene:140152 ; RRID:Addgene_140152)
