>Addgene plasmid #140152 | YIplac211-Mup1-mScarlet2I | depositor partial sequence | sequence record 271608 | Partial Sequence
GGACGTGAAGGTGTGTTGCCCTTTTCTAATTTCTTTGCCTCTTCTAAGCCATTCAACTCCCCAATGGTTG
GTTTGTTTCAACATTTTATTGTTTGTACAGTAACCATTTTAGCCCCACCTCCAGGTGATGCATATTTGCT
AGTCCAAAATTTAATTTCCTACCCAATGAATATTATTAATTTTGCCATTAGCGCGGGTTTGCTTTGGATA
TACTGGCAACGTAGACAAGGTAAAATTGAATGGAACCCACCAATTAAGGCCGGTGTTTTTGTTACGGGAT
TTTTCACATTATCCAATTTATACCTGATTATTGCTCCTTACGTTCCACCTTCAAATGGCGAGTCGGTGTA
TTCAAGCATGCCATACTGGATCCACTGTGTAATTGCTTGGGGTATTTTCTTCTTTGGTGGTGTTTACTAC
GTTGTTTGGGCCCAATTATTGCCAAGATGGGGCCACTACAAATTGGTTTCCAAGGATGTGCTTGGTGAAG
ATGGGTTCTGGAGAGTCAAAATTGCCAAAGTTTATGATGACACTATTGGCGATGTCGATACACAAGAAGA
CGGCGTTATTGAAACGAATATAATCGAACATTACAAAAGTGAACAAGAAAAATCGCTGAAAGATCCAACT
AGTATGGATAGTACAGAAGCAGTTATAAAGGAATTCATGAGATTCAAAGTCCACATGGAAGGTAGTATGA
ACGGTCACGAATTCGAAATAGAAGGTGAAGGTGAAGGTAGACCATATGAAGGTACTCAAACAGCTAAATT
GAAGGTTACTAAAGGTGGTCCATTGCCATTTTCTTGGGATATCTTGTCTCCACAATTCATGTACGGTTCA
AGAGCTTTTATTAAACATCCAGCAGATATTCCAGATTACTACAAGCAATCATTTCCAGAAGGTTTTAAAT
GGGAAAGAGTTATGAACTTCGAAGATGGTGGTGCAGTTACTGTTACACAAGATACTTCTTTGGAAGATGG
TACATTGATCTATAAGGTTAAATTGAGAGGTACAAATTTTCCACCAGATGGTCCAGTTATGCAAAAGAAA
ACTATGGGTTGGGAAGCATCTACAGAAAGATTGTACCCAGAAGATGGTGTTTTGAAGGGTGACATCAAGA
TGGCATTGAGATTGAAGGATGGTGGTAGATATTTGGCTGATTTCAAGACTACATACAAGGCTAAGAAACC
AGTTCAAATGCCAGGTGCTTACAACGTTGATAGAAAATTGGATATCACTTCTCATAACGAAGATTACACA
GTTGTTGAACAATACGAAAGAAGTGAAGGTAGACATAGTACAGGTGGTAGTGGTGCTAGCTAAGCGGCCG
CCCAAAAAGGTACTTACCATCTCATCTCGATTCTTATAATCACGTATGAACATTCTTATAATTGCATTTT
CTTTATACAAAATATATAGGTACCAAACCTCATTATAATTTCTGCCATTTAATAGTTTAAGATGCTATTC
CGTTTCGTATTTTTTCAATTTTTATACCTACTATTGCGCGAAATCAAAATAGCATACTAAGAAAAAGCAA
TATCATGAATTGCTGATGAGATAGATTCAAATTGGAATTAACTAAATCTATCAGCAACGCTATAAACACA
GATAAGCGCTCTATAAAATCGTTTGTCTAACGTTTTATATAGTTCTTTATTGCTCCCTTACCCTCTTTCC
GTCAATAGTGATTGTTGTCTCGGGAAAGCTTTTTTTTTTATTAATCAAAGGCCCAATTGAGTTACAACTG
AAATTAAGCTGAGTTGGCGGAACAGTGTGGTATTAGCGAAGGGAAAATCTGTGAAGTGCCCTAGCTACAA
AACAGAG
